Addgene plasmid #24472: U371-GFP ILtoEK
Depositing lab: Ron Vale. Depositing organization: University of California, San Francisco (UCSF). Publication: Conversion of Unc104/KIF1A kinesin into a processive motor after dimerization. Tomishige M, Klopfenstein DR, Vale RD. Science. 2002 Sep 27. 297(5590):2263-7. 10.1126/science.1073386 PubMed 12351789.
Backbone
  Vector backbone: pET17
  Backbone size w/o insert (bp): 3300
  Vector type: Bacterial Expression
Growth in bacteria
  Bacterial resistance: Ampicillin, 100 μg/mL
  Growth temperature: 37°C
  Growth strain: DH5alpha
  Copy number: High Copy
Gene/Insert
  Gene/Insert name: Unc104
  Species: C. elegans (nematode)
  Insert size (bp): 1113
  Mutation: Contains only the kinesin's motor head fused to GFP (1-371) I362E/L365K
  Entrez Gene: unc-104 (a.k.a. CELE_C52E12.2)
  Tag / fusion protein: GFP (C terminal on insert)
  Cloning method: Restriction Enzyme
  Sequencing primers: 5′ T7; 3′ T7-term
Terms and licenses: Academic/Nonprofit Terms; Industry Terms: Not Available to Industry
How to cite: U371-GFP ILtoEK was a gift from Ron Vale (Addgene plasmid # 24472 ; http://n2t.net/addgene:24472 ; RRID:Addgene_24472)
