[The description below was written by a language model from this plasmid's Addgene catalogue record.]
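Description:
U371-GFP ILtoEK is a bacterial expression plasmid built on the pET17 backbone (about 3.3 kb without insert) for producing a truncated, fluorescently tagged form of the Caenorhabditis elegans kinesin Unc104, the nematode counterpart of KIF1A. It is maintained as a high-copy plasmid in E. coli under ampicillin selection. No feature table accompanies the record, so the promoter and terminator are not explicitly listed. However, the T7 and T7-terminator sequencing primers fit the usual pET arrangement, in which the insert sits between a T7 promoter and T7 terminator and is expressed in a host that supplies T7 RNA polymerase.

The insert of about 1.1 kb, introduced by restriction cloning, encodes residues 1–371 of Unc104. The record describes this fragment as containing only the kinesin's motor head, and it is fused at its C terminus to GFP. The construct carries two point substitutions, I362E and L365K, which give it the "ILtoEK" name. They replace two hydrophobic residues near the C-terminal end of the fragment with charged ones. The record does not state the purpose of these mutations. The associated publication concerns conversion of Unc104/KIF1A into a processive motor upon dimerization, so the plasmid was presumably used as a mutant comparison in that work. The GFP tag allows the recombinant motor to be followed by fluorescence, for example in in vitro motility assays, although the record does not list specific applications.
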