>Addgene plasmid #24472 | U371-GFP ILtoEK | addgene partial sequence | sequence record 30342 | 24472 with GFP-R
TTCTTCTCCTTTACTCATGGTACCTTTGATAACTTCTTCATTCTTTTCACGCTCAAGCTTTGCATTTGGA
TCCTCATTAACAACTGCTTGACAAACAATTTGTTTCGCTCTATCGGCATATCTCAAAGTACTCAGTGTTT
CATCAAAGTTAATATCAGCTGGAGATAATGCCGCGAGCATCGCAGTTTTCGAATTTCCTCCCAGATTTTC
TCTCAGAAGCCACGTCAGCACAGAATCACGATAAGGAATCACACCTTTGTTGGACTTTTTCTTCTTTGTT
GATTCTTCTGCAAGTTTACTGATTACAAGACCCAACGTTGTCAAGCTCTTGTTGATATTTGCTCCTTCTT
TTAGTCGTTGACCTTCCGCTCCTGTAGAATTGGCTCTTTCGGATCCTGCCAAATCAACCAAAGAAATTTT
TGAATGCTTCTCAGTATCCAAATTAGAATCAGCACAATGTCTTTTTTGAGTGAGTACTATTGTGAATACC
GCATGGGATCTTGATGATGTCGAATTCATATTTGTTGCAGCAACAGTTCTCGCTTTATTTCCTTCGTCCA
TCAGATTGCAAATGTCGTGGTAAGAACAAACTGCCATTTTGGTAAGGTCATCGACGTAAGGTCCAAGTAA
AGGATGTTCACGAACCCTTAGGTTACCTCCAGAGTTAGGATTCAGAAGATCTTTTACTCGTTCACAATAA
ATTTCCATATACGATACCTCTACAGAATATTGAACATCTTTATCATTG
